>Addgene plasmid #50022 | AAV-CMV-LOXP-stop-LOXP-mG-CaMP3.0 | depositor full sequence | sequence record 74724 | AAV-CMV-LOXP-stop-LOXP-mG-CaMP3.0 sequence 8122 bps
CAGCTGCGCGCTCGCTCGCTCACTGAGGCCGCCCGGGCAAAGCCCGGGCGTCGGGCGACCTTTGGTCGCC
CGGCCTCAGTGAGCGAGCGAGCGCGCAGAGAGGGAGTGGCCAACTCCATCACTAGGGGTTCCTTGTAGTT
AATGATTAACCCGCCATGCTACTTATCTACGTACATTTATATTGGCTCATGTCCAACATTACCGCCATGT
TGACATTGATTATTGACTAGTTATTAATAGTAATCAATTACGGGGTCATTAGTTCATAGCCCATATATGG
AGTTCCGCGTTACATAACTTACGGTAAATGGCCCGCCTGGCTGACCGCCCAACGACCCCCGCCCATTGAC
GTCAATAATGACGTATGTTCCCATAGTAACGCCAATAGGGACTTTCCATTGACGTCAATGGGTGGAGTAT
TTACGGTAAACTGCCCACTTGGCAGTACATCAAGTGTATCATATGCCAAGTACGCCCCCTATTGACGTCA
ATGACGGTAAATGGCCCGCCTGGCATTATGCCCAGTACATGACCTTATGGGACTTTCCTACTTGGCAGTA
CATCTACGTATTAGTCATCGCTATTACCATGGTGATGCGGTTTTGGCAGTACATCAATGGGCGTGGATAG
CGGTTTGACTCACGGGGATTTCCAAGTCTCCACCCCATTGACGTCAATGGGAGTTTGTTTTGGCACCAAA
ATCAACGGGACTTTCCAAAATGTCGTAACAACTCCGCCCCATTGACGCAAATGGGCGGTAGGCGTGTACG
GTGGGAGGTCTATATAAGCAGAGCTCGTTTAGTGAACCGTCAGATCGCCTGGAGACGCCATCCACGCTGT
TTTGACCTCCATAGAAGACACCGGGACCGATCCAGCCTCCCCTCGAAGCTTTACATGTGGTACCGAGCTC
GGATCCTGAGAACTTCAGGGTGAGTCTATGGGACCCTTGATGTTTTCTTTCCCCTTCTTTTCTATGGTTA
AGTTCATGTCATAGGAAGGGGAGAAGTAACAGGGTACACATATTGACCAAATCAGGGTAATTTTGCATTT
GTAATTTTAAAAAATGCTTTCTTCTTTTAATATACTTTTTTGTTTATCTTATTTCTAATACTTTCCCTAA
TCTCTTTCTTTCAGGGCAATAATGATACAATGTATCATGCCTCTTTGCACCATTCTAAAGAATAACAGTG
ATAATTTCTGGGTTAAGGCAATAGCAATATTTCTGCATATAAATATTTCTGCATATAAATTGTAACTGAT
GTAAGAGGTTTCATATTGCTAATAGCAGCTACAATCCAGCTACCATTCTGCTTTTATTTTATGGTTGGGA
TAAGGCTGGATTATTCTGAGTCCAAGCTAGGCCCTTTTGCTAATCATGTTCATACCTCTTATCTTCCTCC
CACAGCTCCTGGGCAACGTGCTGGTCTGTGTGCTGGCCCATCACTTTGGCAAAGAATTCATAACTTCGTA
TAGCATACATTATACGAAGTTATCGCCACCATGATTGAACAAGATGGATTGCACGCAGGTTCTCCGGCCG
CTTGGGTGGAGAGGCTATTCGGCTATGACTGGGCACAACAGACAATCGGCTGCTCTGATGCCGCCGTGTT
CCGGCTGTCAGCGCAGGGGCGCCCGGTTCTTTTTGTCAAGACCGACCTGTCCGGTGCCCTGAATGAACTG
CAAGACGAGGCAGCGCGGCTATCGTGGCTGGCCACGACGGGCGTTCCTTGCGCAGCTGTGCTCGACGTTG
TCACTGAAGCGGGAAGGGACTGGCTGCTATTGGGCGAAGTGCCGGGGCAGGATCTCCTGTCATCTCACCT
TGCTCCTGCCGAGAAAGTATCCATCATGGCTGATGCAATGCGGCGGCTGCATACGCTTGATCCGGCTACC
TGCCCATTCGACCACCAAGCGAAACATCGCATCGAGCGAGCACGTACTCGGATGGAAGCCGGTCTTGTCG
ATCAGGATGATCTGGACGAAGAGCATCAGGGGCTCGCGCCAGCCGAACTGTTCGCCAGGCTCAAGGCGAG
CATGCCCGACGGCGAGGATCTCGTCGTGACCCATGGCGATGCCTGCTTGCCGAATATCATGGTGGAAAAT
GGCCGCTTTTCTGGATTCATCGACTGTGGCCGGCTGGGTGTGGCGGACCGCTATCAGGACATAGCGTTGG
CTACCCGTGATATTGCTGAAGAGCTTGGCGGCGAATGGGCTGACCGCTTCCTCGTGCTTTACGGTATCGC
CGCTCCCGATTCGCAGCGCATCGCCTTCTATCGCCTTCTTGACGAGTTCTTCTGAGCGGGACTCTGGGGT
TCGAAATGACCGACCAAGCGACGCCCAACCTGCCATCACGAGATTTCGATTCCACCGCCGCCTTCTATGA
AAGGTTGGGCTTCGGAATCGTTTTCCGGGACGCCGGCTGGATGATCCTCCAGCGCGGGGATCTCATGCTG
GAGTTCTTCGCCCACCCTAGGGGGAGGCTAACTGAAACACGGAAGGAGACAATACCGGAAGGAACCCGCG
CTATGACGGCAATAAAAAGACAGAATAAAACGCACGGTGTTGGGTCGTTTGTTCATAAACGCGGGGTTCG
GTCCCAGGGCTGGCACTCTGTCGATACCCCACCGAGACCCCATTGGGGCCAATACGCCCGCGTTTCTTCC
TTTTCCCCACCCCACCCCCCAAGTTCGGGTGAAGGCCCAGGGCTCGCAGCCAACGTCGGGGCGGCAGGCC
CTGCCAATAACTTCGTATAGCATACATTATACGAAGTTATCGTCGGATCAGCTGGCGCGAGCTGGCGCGC
CACCATGGGTTGTTGCTTCTCCAAGACCATGGGTTCTCATCATCATCATCATCATGGTATGGCTAGCATG
ACTGGTGGACAGCAAATGGGTCGGGATCTGTACGACGATGACGATAAGGATCTCGCCACCATGGTCGACT
CATCACGTCGTAAGTGGAATAAGACAGGTCACGCAGTCAGAGCTATAGGTCGGCTGAGCTCACTCGAGAA
CGTCTATATCAAGGCCGACAAGCAGAAGAACGGCATCAAGGCGAACTTCAAGATCCGCCACAACATCGAG
GACGGCGGCGTGCAGCTCGCCTACCACTACCAGCAGAACACCCCCATCGGCGACGGCCCCGTGCTGCTGC
CCGACAACCACTACCTGAGCGTGCAGTCCAAACTTTCGAAAGACCCCAACGAGAAGCGCGATCACATGGT
CCTGCTGGAGTTCGTGACCGCCGCCGGGATCACTCTCGGCATGGACGAGCTGTACAAGGGCGGTACCGGA
GGGAGCATGGTGAGCAAGGGCGAGGAGCTGTTCACCGGGGTGGTGCCCATCCTGGTCGAGCTGGACGGCG
ACGTAAACGGCCACAAGTTCAGCGTGTCCGGCGAGGGCGAGGGCGATGCCACCTACGGCAAGCTGACCCT
GAAGTTCATCTGCACCACCGGCAAGCTGCCCGTGCCCTGGCCCACCCTCGTGACCACCCTGACCTACGGC
GTGCAGTGCTTCAGCCGCTACCCCGACCACATGAAGCAGCACGACTTCTTCAAGTCCGCCATGCCCGAAG
GCTACATCCAGGAGCGCACCATCTTCTTCAAGGACGACGGCAACTACAAGACCCGCGCCGAGGTGAAGTT
CGAGGGCGACACCCTGGTGAACCGCATCGAGCTGAAGGGCATCGACTTCAAGGAGGACGGCAACATCCTG
GGGCACAAGCTGGAGTACAACACGCGTGACCAACTGACTGAAGAGCAGATCGCAGAATTTAAAGAGGCTT
TCTCCCTATTTGACAAGGACGGGGATGGGACAATAACAACCAAGGAGCTGGGGACGGTGATGCGGTCTCT
GGGGCAGAACCCCACAGAAGCAGAGCTGCAGGACATGATCAATGAAGTAGATGCCGACGGTGACGGCACA
ATCGACTTCCCTGAGTTCCTGACAATGATGGCAAGAAAAATGAAAGACACAGACAGTGAAGAAGAAATTA
GAGAAGCGTTCCGTGTGTTTGATAAGGATGGCAATGGCTACATCAGTGCAGCAGAGCTTCGCCACGTGAT
GACAAACCTTGGAGAGAAGTTAACAGATGAAGAGGTTGATGAAATGATCAGGGAAGCAGACATCGATGGG
GATGGTCAGGTAAACTACGAAGAGTTTGTACAAATGATGACAGCGAAGTGATAAGGCGCGCCAGCTCGCG
CCAGCTATCAAGCTCGAGTGCTTTATTTGTGAAATTTGTGATACTATTGCTTTATTTGTAACCATTATAA
GCTGCAATAAACAAGTTAACAACAACAATTGCATTCATTTTATTGTTTCAGGTTCAGGGGGAGGTGTGGG
AGGTTTTTTAAAGGGGGAGGGGGTACGTAGATAAGTAGCATGGCGGGTTAATCATTAACTACAAGGAACC
CCTAGTGATGGAGTTGGCCACTCCCTCTCTGCGCGCTCGCTCGCTCACTGAGGCCGGGCGACCAAAGGTC
GCCCGACGCCCGGGCTTTGCCCGGGCGGCCTCAGTGAGCGAGCGAGCGCGCCAGCTGGCGTAATAGCGAA
GAGGCCCGCACCGATCGCCCTTCCCAACAGTTGCGCAGCCTGAATGGCGAATGGCGATTCT
[38 nt withheld, positions 4612-4649]
C
[378 nt withheld, positions 4651-5028]
C
[91 nt withheld, positions 5030-5120]
A
[49 nt withheld, positions 5122-5170]
CCTTTGACGTTGGAGTCCACGTTCTTT
[37 nt withheld, positions 5198-5234]
ACCCTATCTCGGTCTATTCTTTTGATTTATAAGGGATTTTGCCGATTTCGGCCTATTGGTTAAAAAATGA
GCTGATTTAACAAAAATTTAACGCGAATTTTAACAAAAT
[37 nt withheld, positions 5344-5380]
T
[100 nt withheld, positions 5382-5481]
CTCAGGCAATGACCTGATAGCCTTTGTAG
[69 nt withheld, positions 5511-5579]
T
[44 nt withheld, positions 5581-5624]
ACCTACACATTACTCA
[44 nt withheld, positions 5641-5684]
TTGCGTTGAAATAAAGGCTTCTCCC
[83 nt withheld, positions 5710-5792]
TTCTTTGCCTTGCCTGTATGATTTATTGGATGTTGGAATGCCCTGATGCGGTATTTTCTCCTTACGCATC
TGTGCGGTATTTCACACCGCATATGGTGCACTCTCAGTACAATCTGCTCTGATGCCGCATAGTTAAGCCA
GCCCCGACACCCGCCAACACCCGCTGACGCGCCCTGACGGGCTTGTCTGCTCCCGGCATCCGCTTACAGA
CAAGCTGTGACCGTCTCCGGGAGCTGCATGTGTCAGAGGTTTTCACCGTCATCACCGAAACGCGCGAGAC
GAAAGGGCCTCGTGATACGCCTATTTTTATAGGTTAATGTCATGATAATAATGGTTTCTTAGACGTCAGG
TGGCACTTTTCGGGGAAATGTGCGCGGAACCCCTATTTGTTTATTTTTCTAAATACATTCAAATATGTAT
CCGCTCATGAGACAATAACCCTGATAAATGCTTCAATAATATTGAAAAAGGAAGAGTATGAGTATTCAAC
ATTTCCGTGTCGCCCTTATTCCCTTTTTTGCGGCATTTTGCCTTCCTGTTTTTGCTCACCCAGAAACGCT
GGTGAAAGTAAAAGATGCTGAAGATCAGTTGGGTGCACGAGTGGGTTACATCGAACTGGATCTCAACAGC
GGTAAGATCCTTGAGAGTTTTCGCCCCGAAGAACGTTTTCCAATGATGAGCACTTTTAAAGTTCTGCTAT
GTGGCGCGGTATTATCCCGTATTGACGCCGGGCAAGAGCAACTCGGTCGCCGCATACACTATTCTCAGAA
TGACTTGGTTGAGTACTCACCAGTCACAGAAAAGCATCTTACGGATGGCATGACAGTAAGAGAATTATGC
AGTGCTGCCATAACCATGAGTGATAACACTGCGGCCAACTTACTTCTGACAACGATCGGAGGACCGAAGG
AGCTAACCGCTTTTTTGCACAACATGGGGGATCATGTAACTCGCCTTGATCGTTGGGAACCGGAGCTGAA
TGAAGCCATACCAAACGACGAGCGTGACACCACGATGCCTGTAGCAATGGCAACAACGTTGCGCAAACTA
TTAACTGGCGAACTACTTACTCTAGCTTCCCGGCAACAATTAATAGACTGGATGGAGGCGGATAAAGTTG
CAGGACCACTTCTGCGCTCGGCCCTTCCGGCTGGCTGGTTTATTGCTGATAAATCTGGAGCCGGTGAGCG
TGGGTCTCGCGGTATCATTGCAGCACTGGGGCCAGATGGTAAGCCCTCCCGTATCGTAGTTATCTACACG
ACGGGGAGTCAGGCAACTATGGATGAACGAAATAGACAGATCGCTGAGATAGGTGCCTCACTGATTAAGC
ATTGGTAACTGTCAGACCAAGTTTACTCATATATACTTTAGATTGATTTAAAACTTCATTTTTAATTTAA
AAGGATCTAGGTGAAGATCCTTTTTGATAATCTCATGACCAAAATCCCTTAACGTGAGTTTTCGTTCCAC
TGAGCGTCAGACCCCGTAGAAAAGATCAAAGGATCTTCTTGAGATCCTTTTTTTCTGCGCGTAATCTGCT
GCTTGCAAACAAAAAAACCACCGCTACCAGCGGTGGTTTGTTTGCCGGATCAAGAGCTACCAACTCTTTT
TCCGAAGGTAACTGGCTTCAGCAGAGCGCAGATACCAAATACTGTCCTTCTAGTGTAGCCGTAGTTAGGC
CACCACTTCAAGAACTCTGTAGCACCGCCTACATACCTCGCTCTGCTAATCCTGTTACCAGTGGCTGCTG
CCAGTGGCGATAAGTCGTGTCTTACCGGGTTGGACTCAAGACGATAGTTACCGGATAAGGCGCAGCGGTC
GGGCTGAACGGGGGGTTCGTGCACACAGCCCAGCTTGGAGCGAACGACCTACACCGAACTGAGATACCTA
CAGCGTGAGCTATGAGAAAGCGCCACGCTTCCCGAAGGGAGAAAGGCGGACAGGTATCCGGTAAGCGGCA
GGGTCGGAACAGGAGAGCGCACGAGGGAGCTTCCAGGGGGAAACGCCTGGTATCTTTATAGTCCTGTCGG
GTTTCGCCACCTCTGACTTGAGCGTCGATTTTTGTGATGCTCGTCAGGGGGGCGGAGCCTATGGAAAAAC
GCCAGCAACGCGGCCTTTTTACGGTTCCTGGCCTTTTGCTGGCCTTTTGCTCACATGTTCTTTCCTGCGT
TATCCCCTGATTCTGTGGATAACCGTATTACCGCCTTTGAGTGAGCTGATACCGCTCGCCGCAGCCGAAC
GACCGAGCGCAGCGAGTCAGTGAGCGAGGAAGCGGAAGAGCGCCCAATACGCAAACCGCCTCTCCCCGCG
CGTTGGCCGATTCATTAATG
Features (pLannotate 1.2.2; 24 found; start..end, strand, type, name):
    212..591     +  enhancer       CMV enhancer: human cytomegalovirus immediate early enhancer
    592..795     +  promoter       CMV promoter: human cytomegalovirus (CMV) immediate early promoter
    930..1405    +  intron         β-globin intron: internally truncated intron from human β-globin
   1403..1459    +  CDS            HBB (fragment): HBB_MICAD - Experimental evidence at protein level: Swiss-Prot protein existence level 1. Involved in oxygen transport from the lung to the various peripheral tissues. From Mico argentatus (Silvery marmoset) (Callithrix argentata).
   1460..1493    +  protein_bind   loxP: Cre-mediated recombination occurs in the 8-bp core sequence (GCATACAT). Cre recombinase
   1501..2295    +  CDS            NeoR/KanR: aminoglycoside phosphotransferase from Tn5; aph(3')-II (or nptII); confers resistance to neomycin, kanamycin, and G418 (Geneticin®)
   2316..2468    +  CDS            ble (fragment): BLE_KLEPN - Experimental evidence at protein level: Swiss-Prot protein existence level 1. Binding protein with a strong affinity to the bleomycin family of antibiotics. Binds to CL990; an antimitotic-antibiotic compound. From Klebsiella pneumoniae.
   2527..2574    +  polyA_signal   HSV TK poly(A) signal: herpes simplex virus thymidine kinase polyadenylation signal (Cole and Stacy, 1985)
   2665..2681    -  polyA_signal   bGH poly(A) signal (fragment): bovine growth hormone polyadenylation signal
   2737..2770    +  protein_bind   loxP: Cre-mediated recombination occurs in the 8-bp core sequence (GCATACAT). Cre recombinase
   2829..4181    +  CDS            GCaMP6f: improved fluorescent protein-based calcium sensor (Chen et al., 2013)
   4219..4287    -  polyA_signal   SV40 poly(A) signal (fragment): SV40 polyadenylation signal
   4404..4531    +  repeat_region  AAV2 ITR (fragment): inverted terminal repeat of adeno-associated virus serotype 2 inverted
   4529..4601    +  CDS            lacZα (fragment): LacZα fragment of β-galactosidase; lacZ fragment
   4610..4917    +  CDS            M13 gene IV (fragment) (sequence partly withheld): pIV; IV; phage assembly
   4905..5360    +  rep_origin     f1 ori (sequence partly withheld): f1 bacteriophage origin of replication; arrow indicates direction of (+) strand synthesis
   5423..5826    +  CDS            M13 gene II (fragment) (sequence partly withheld): pII; II; replication
   5834..5933    -  misc_feature   bom (fragment): basis of mobility region from pBR322
   6035..6070    -  CDS            rop (fragment): Rop protein, which maintains plasmids at low copy number; rop
   6165..6269    +  promoter       AmpR promoter: bla
   6270..7130    +  CDS            AmpR: β-lactamase; bla; confers resistance to ampicillin, carbenicillin, and related antibiotics
   7301..7889    +  rep_origin     ori: high-copy-number ColE1/pMB1/pBR322/pUC origin of replication
   8072..6       +  CDS            lacI (fragment) (across the origin): lac repressor; lacI; The lac repressor binds to the lac operator to inhibit transcription in E. coli. This inhibition can be relieved by adding lactose or isopropyl-β-D-thiogalactopyranoside (IPTG).
   8122..133     -  repeat_region  AAV2 ITR (across the origin): inverted terminal repeat of adeno-associated virus serotype 2 inverted
