[The description below was written by a language model from this plasmid's Addgene catalogue record and pLannotate feature annotations shown in this document.]
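Description:
AAV-CMV-LOXP-stop-LOXP-mG-CaMP3.0 is an adeno-associated virus transfer plasmid of about 8.1 kb designed for Cre-dependent expression of a membrane-targeted genetically encoded calcium indicator. The expression cassette lies between two AAV2 inverted terminal repeats, which allow the intervening DNA to be replicated and packaged into recombinant AAV particles when the necessary helper functions are supplied. The bacterial portion carries a high-copy ColE1/pUC-type origin, an ampicillin resistance gene with its own promoter, and an f1 phage origin. Small fragments of lacZα, lacI, rop, bom and M13 genes also appear in the annotation and seem to be backbone remnants.

Transcription is driven by the human CMV immediate-early enhancer and promoter, followed by a truncated human β-globin intron, an element commonly included to improve expression. Downstream sits a floxed "stop" cassette: two loxP sites in the same orientation flank a neomycin/kanamycin resistance coding sequence, a partial bleomycin-resistance fragment and an HSV TK polyadenylation signal. Without Cre, transcripts should terminate within this cassette before reaching the sensor. Cre recombinase excises the floxed segment and places the CMV promoter directly upstream of the indicator, which is followed by a fragment of an SV40 polyadenylation signal. The catalogue entry identifies the insert as synthetic G-CaMP3 carrying an N-terminal MARCKS membrane-targeting sequence. The automated annotation labels this reading frame GCaMP6f, probably reflecting the close similarity among GCaMP variants rather than a different payload.

The construct is intended for calcium imaging restricted to genetically defined, Cre-expressing cells. The depositor notes minor discrepancies between the assembled and quality-control sequences, said to fall outside functionally relevant regions.
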