Addgene plasmid #50022: AAV-CMV-LOXP-stop-LOXP-mG-CaMP3.0
Purpose: expresses Membrane tagged G-CaMP3 in cells expressing Cre
Depositing lab: David Anderson. Depositing organization: California Institute of Technology. Publication: Genetic identification of C fibres that detect massage-like stroking of hairy skin in vivo. Vrontou S, Wong AM, Rau KK, Koerber HR, Anderson DJ. Nature. 2013 Jan 31;493(7434):669-73. doi: 10.1038/nature11810. PubMed 23364746.
Backbone
  Vector backbone: AAV
  Vector type: AAV
Growth in bacteria
  Bacterial resistance: Ampicillin, 100 μg/mL
  Growth temperature: 30°C
  Growth strain: NEB Stable
  Copy number: Unknown
Gene/Insert
  Gene/Insert name: G-CaMP3
  Species: Synthetic
  Promoter: CMV
  Tag / fusion protein: MARCKS sequence (MGCCFSKT) (N terminal on backbone)
  Cloning method: TOPO Cloning
  Sequencing primers: 5′ CCATTGGGGCCAATACGCCCGCGTTTCTTCCTTTTCCCC
Resource information
  A portion of this plasmid was derived from a plasmid made by: LOOGER LAb
Terms and licenses: Academic/Nonprofit Terms; Industry Terms: Not Available to Industry
Depositor comments: NOTE: There are some discrepancies between the Addgene quality control sequence and the depositor's full assembled sequence. These differences are not in functionally relevant parts of the plasmid.
How to cite: AAV-CMV-LOXP-stop-LOXP-mG-CaMP3.0 was a gift from David Anderson (Addgene plasmid # 50022 ; http://n2t.net/addgene:50022 ; RRID:Addgene_50022)
