>Addgene plasmid #50022 | AAV-CMV-LOXP-stop-LOXP-mG-CaMP3.0 | addgene partial sequence | sequence record 84824 | Neo-R 5'-GCCCAGTCATAGCCGAATAG-3'
CATCCATCTTGTTCAATCATGGTGGCGATAACTTCGTATAATGTATGCTATACGAAGTTATGAATTCTTT
GCCAAAGTGATGGGCCAGCACACAGACCAGCACGTTGCCCAGGAGCTGTGGGAGGAAGATAAGAGGTATG
AACATGATTAGCAAAAGGGCCTAGCTTGGACTCAGAATAATCCAGCCTTATCCCAACCATAAAATAAAAG
CAGAATGGTAGCTGGATTGTAGCTGCTATTAGCAATATGAAACCTCTTACATCAGTTACAATTTATATGC
AGAAATATTTATATGCAGAAATATTGCTATTGCCTTAACCCAGAAATTATCACTGTTATTCTTTAGAATG
GTGCAAAGAGGCATGATACATTGTATCATTATTGCCCTGAAAGAAAGAGATTAGGGAAAGTATTAGAAAT
AAGATAAACAAAAAAGTATATTAAAAGAAGAAAGCATTTTTTAAAATTACAAATGCAAAATTACCCTGAT
TTGGTCAATATGTGTACCCTGTTACTTCTCCCCTTCCTATGACATGAACTTAACCATAGAAAAGAAGGGG
AAAGAAAACATCAAGGGTCCCATAGACTCACCCTGAAGTTCTCAGGATCCGAGCTCGGTACCACATGTAA
GCTTCGAGGGGAGGCTGGATCGGTCCCGGTGTCTTCTATGGAGGTCAAAACAGCGTGGATGGCGTCTCCA
GGCGATCTGACGGTTCACTAAACGAGCTCTGCTTATATAGACCTCCCACCGTACACGCCTACCGCCCATT
TGCGTCAATGGGGCGGAGTTGTTACGACATTTTGGAAAGTCCCGTTGATTTTGGTGCCAAAACAAACTCC
CATTGACGTCAATGGG
