>Addgene plasmid #50022 | AAV-CMV-LOXP-stop-LOXP-mG-CaMP3.0 | addgene partial sequence | sequence record 84826 | pCAX-F 5'-CAGCTCCTGGGCAACGTGC-3'
AAGATGGATTGCACGCAGGTTCTCCGGCCGCTTGGGTGGAGAGGCTATTCGGCTATGACTGGGCACAACA
GACAATCGGCTGCTCTGATGCCGCCGTGTTCCGGCTGTCAGCGCAGGGGCGCCCGGTTCTTTTTGTCAAG
ACCGACCTGTCCGGTGCCCTGAATGAACTGCAAGACGAGGCAGCGCGGCTATCGTGGCTGGCCACGACGG
GCGTTCCTTGCGCAGCTGTGCTCGACGTTGTCACTGAAGCGGGAAGGGACTGGCTGCTATTGGGCGAAGT
GCCGGGGCAGGATCTCCTGTCATCTCACCTTGCTCCTGCCGAGAAAGTATCCATCATGGCTGATGCAATG
CGGCGGCTGCATACGCTTGATCCGGCTACCTGCCCATTCGACCACCAAGCGAAACATCGCATCGAGCGAG
CACGTACTCGGATGGAAGCCGGTCTTGTCGATCAGGATGATCTGGACGAAGAGCATCAGGGGCTCGCGCC
AGCCGAACTGTTCGCCAGGCTCAAGGCGAGCATGCCCGACGGCGAGGATCTCGTCGTGACCCATGGCGAT
GCCTGCTTGCCGAATATCATGGTGGAAAATGGCCGCTTTTCTGGATTCATCGACTGTGGCCGGCTGGGTG
TGGCGGACCGCTATCAGGACATAGCGTTGGCTACCCGTGATATTGCTGAAGAGCTTGGCGGCGAATGGGC
TGACCGCTTCCTCGTGCTTTACGGTATCGCCGCTCCCGATTCGCAGCGCATCGCCTTCTATCGCCTTCTT
GACGAGTTCTTCTGAGCGGGACTCTGGGGTTCGAAATGACCGACCAAGCGACGCCCAACCTGCCATCACG
AGA
