>Addgene plasmid #50022 | AAV-CMV-LOXP-stop-LOXP-mG-CaMP3.0 | addgene partial sequence | sequence record 84830 | EGFP-N 5'-CGTCGCCGTCCAGCTCGACCAG-3'
GCCCTTGCTCACCATGCTCCCTCCGGTACCGCCCTTGTACAGCTCGTCCATGCCGAGAGTGATCCCGGCG
GCGGTCACGAACTCCAGCAGGACCATGTGATCGCGCTTCTCGTTGGGGTCTTTCGAAAGTTTGGACTGCA
CGCTCAGGTAGTGGTTGTCGGGCAGCAGCACGGGGCCGTCGCCGATGGGGGTGTTCTGCTGGTAGTGGTA
GGCGAGCTGCACGCCGCCGTCCTCGATGTTGTGGCGGATCTTGAAGTTCGCCTTGATGCCGTTCTTCTGC
TTGTCGGCCTTGATATAGACGTTCTCGAGTGAGCTCAGCCGACCTATAGCTCTGACTGCGTGACCTGTCT
TATTCCACTTACGACGTGATGAGTCGACCATGGTGGCGAGATCCTTATCGTCATCGTCGTACAGATCCCG
ACCCATTTGCTGTCCACCAGTCATGCTAGCCATACCATGATGATGATGATGATGAGAACCCATGGTCTTG
GAGAAGCAACAACCCATGGTGGCGCGCCAGCTGATCCGACGATAACTTCGTATAATGTATGCTATACGAA
GTTATTGGCAGGGCCTGCCGCCCCGACGTTGGCTGCGAGCCCTGGGCCTTCACCCGAACTTGGGGGGTGG
GGTGGGGAAAAGGAAGTAACGCGGGCGTATTGGCCCCAATGGGGTCTCGGTGGGGTATCGACAGAGTGCC
AGCCCTGGGACCGAACCCCGCGTTTATGAACAAACGACCCAACACCGTGCGTTTTATTCTGTCTTTTTAT
TGCCGTCATAGCGCG
