>Addgene plasmid #50022 | AAV-CMV-LOXP-stop-LOXP-mG-CaMP3.0 | addgene partial sequence | sequence record 84831 | EGFP-C 5'-CATGGTCCTGCTGGAGTTCGTG-3'
AAGGGCGGTACCGGAGGGAGCATGGTGAGCAAGGGCGAGGAGCTGTTCACCGGGGTGGTGCCCATCCTGG
TCGAGCTGGACGGCGACGTAAACGGCCACAAGTTCAGCGTGTCCGGCGAGGGTGAGGGCGATGCCACCTA
CGGCAAGCTGACCCTGAAGTTCATCTGCACCACCGGCAAGCTGCCCGTGCCCTGGCCCACCCTCGTGACC
ACCCTGACCTACGGCGTGCAGTGCTTCAGCCGCTACCCCGACCACATGAAGCAGCACGACTTCTTCAAGT
CCGCCATGCCCGAAGGCTACATCCAGGAGCGCACCATCTTCTTCAAGGACGACGGCAACTACAAGACCCG
CGCCGAGGTGAAGTTCGAGGGCGACACCCTGGTGAACCGCATCGAGCTGAAGGGCATCGACTTCAAGGAG
GACGGCAACATCCTGGGGCACAAGCTGGAGTACAACACGCGTGACCAACTGACTGAAGAGCAGATCGCAG
AATTTAAAGAGGCTTTCTCCCTATTTGACAAGGACGGGGATGGGACAATAACAACCAAGGAGCTGGGGAC
GGTGATGCGGTCTCTGGGGCAGAACCCCACAGAAGCAGAGCTGCAGGACATGATCAATGAAGTAGATGCC
GACGGTGACGGCACAATCGACTTCCCTGAGTTCCTGACAATGATGGCAAGAAAAATGAAAGACACAGACA
GTGAAGAAGAAATTAGAGAAGCGTTCCGTGTGTTTGATAAGGATGGCAATGGCTACATCAGTGCAGCAGA
GCTTCGCCACGTGATGACAAACCTTGGAGAGAAGTTAACAGATGAAGAGGTTGATGAAATGATCAGGGAA
GC
