>Addgene plasmid #50022 | AAV-CMV-LOXP-stop-LOXP-mG-CaMP3.0 | addgene partial sequence | sequence record 133255 | LNCX 5'-AGCTCGTTTAGTGAACCGTCAGATC-3'
CGCTGTTTTGACCTCCATAGAAGACACCGGGACCGATCCAGCCTCCCCTCGAAGCTTACATGTGGTACCG
AGCTCGGATCCTGAGAACTTCAGGGTGAGTCTATGGGACCCTTGATGTTTTCTTTCCCCTTCTTTTCTAT
GGTTAAGTTCATGTCATAGGAAGGGGAGAAGTAACAGGGTACACATATTGACCAAATCAGGGTAATTTTG
CATTTGTAATTTTAAAAAATGCTTTCTTCTTTTAATATACTTTTTTGTTTATCTTATTTCTAATACTTTC
CCTAATCTCTTTCTTTCAGGGCAATAATGATACAATGTATCATGCCTCTTTGCACCATTCTAAAGAATAA
CAGTGATAATTTCTGGGTTAAGGCAATAGCAATATTTCTGCATATAAATATTTCTGCATATAAATTGTAA
CTGATGTAAGAGGTTTCATATTGCTAATAGCAGCTACAATCCAGCTACCATTCTGCTTTTATTTTATGGT
TGGGATAAGGCTGGATTATTCTGAGTCCAAGCTAGGCCCTTTTGCTAATCATGTTCATACCTCTTATCTT
CCTCCCACAGCTCCTGGGCAACGTGCTGGTCTGTGTGCTGGCCCATCACTTTGGCAAAGAATTCATAACT
TCGTATAGCATACATTATACGAAGTTATCGCCACCATGATTGAACAAGATGGATTGCACGCAGGTTCTCC
GGCCGCTTGGGTGGAGAGGCTATTCGGCTATGACTGGGCACAACAGACAATCGGCTGCTCTGATGCCGCC
GTGTTCCGGCTGTCAGCGCAGGGGCGCCC
